Addgene plasmid #75410: tRNA-gRNA position [M1_2] (GB1209)
Purpose: tRNA and scaffold for the assembly of GBoligomers for the first position (positon [M1_2]) of a polycistronic tRNA-gRNA regulated by the (monocot) U3 promoter (3-part multiplexing)
Depositing lab: Diego Orzaez. Depositing organization: Agencia Estatal Consejo Superior de Investigaciones Científicas, M.P. Publication: A modular toolbox for gRNA-Cas9 genome engineering in plants based on the GoldenBraid standard. Vazquez-Vilar M, Bernabe-Orts JM, Fernandez-Del-Carmen A, Ziarsolo P, Blanca J, Granell A, Orzaez D. Plant Methods. 2016 Feb 1;12:10. doi: 10.1186/s13007-016-0101-2. eCollection 2016. 101 PubMed 26839579.
Backbone
  Vector backbone: pVD1
  Backbone manufacturer: self-made; derived from pGEMT-Easy manufactured by Promega
  Backbone size w/o insert (bp): 3038
  Total vector size (bp): 3216
  Vector type: Plant Expression, CRISPR, Synthetic Biology
Growth in bacteria
  Bacterial resistance: Ampicillin, 100 μg/mL
  Growth temperature: 37°C
  Growth strain: DH5alpha
  Copy number: High Copy
Gene/Insert
  Gene/Insert name: tRNA-gRNA position [M1_2]
  Species: Synthetic
  Insert size (bp): 178
  Cloning method: Restriction Enzyme; 5′ cloning site BsaI (destroyed during cloning); 3′ cloning site BsaI (destroyed during cloning)
  Sequencing primers: 5′ T7; 3′ SP6
Terms and licenses: Academic/Nonprofit Terms; Industry Terms: Not Available to Industry
How to cite: tRNA-gRNA position [M1_2] (GB1209) was a gift from Diego Orzaez (Addgene plasmid # 75410 ; http://n2t.net/addgene:75410 ; RRID:Addgene_75410)
