[The description below was written by a language model from this plasmid's Addgene catalogue record and the feature table of its GenBank file.]
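Description:
tRNA-gRNA position [M1_2] (GB1209) is a small, high-copy E. coli part-donor plasmid from the GoldenBraid modular cloning toolbox for plant CRISPR/Cas9 engineering. It is built on pVD1, a self-made derivative of pGEM-T Easy, and is maintained through a ColE1/pUC-type origin with ampicillin selection (bla under its own promoter). The backbone also carries an f1 origin, lac promoter/operator and CAP site remnants of the lacZ cloning region, and T7 and SP6 promoters with M13 primer sites flanking the insert, which serve mainly for sequence verification. The catalogue lists about 3216 bp in total, while the held sequence record is 3220 bp, a minor discrepancy.

The payload is a 178 bp synthetic insert combining a tRNA with the Streptococcus pyogenes Cas9 guide RNA scaffold. Only the scaffold is annotated in the feature table; the tRNA portion is not annotated, and the two short "Kozak" hits near the insert are most likely automated pattern matches with no function here. The plasmid contains no promoter for plant expression, no spacer and no Cas9. Instead, it supplies the constant tRNA-scaffold module, which is combined with target-specific oligonucleotide duplexes (GBoligomers) in Type IIS assembly reactions. This particular version is designated for the first position in a three-unit polycistronic tRNA-gRNA array driven by a monocot U3 promoter. In such arrays, endogenous tRNA-processing enzymes cleave the primary transcript at the tRNA units and release the individual guides, so several loci can be targeted from one transcription unit. The insert was cloned through BsaI sites that were destroyed in the process.
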