LOCUS       Exported 3220 bp ds-DNA circular SYN 13-MAY-2021
DEFINITION  tRNA and scaffold for the assembly of GBoligomers for the first
            position (positon [M1_2]) of a polycistronic tRNA-gRNA regulated by
            the (monocot) U3 promoter (3-part multiplexing).
ACCESSION   .
VERSION     .
KEYWORDS    tRNA-gRNA position [M1_2] (GB1209)
SOURCE      synthetic DNA construct
  ORGANISM  synthetic DNA construct
REFERENCE   1 (bases 1 to 3220)
  AUTHORS   Vazquez-Vilar M, Bernabe-Orts JM, Fernandez-Del-Carmen A, Ziarsolo
            P, Blanca J, Granell A, Orzaez D
  TITLE     A modular toolbox for gRNA-Cas9 genome engineering in plants based
            on the GoldenBraid standard.
  JOURNAL   Plant Methods. 2016 Feb 1;12:10. doi: 10.1186/s13007-016-0101-2.
            eCollection 2016.
  PUBMED    26839579
REFERENCE   2 (bases 1 to 3220)
  AUTHORS   .
  TITLE     Direct Submission
  JOURNAL   Exported May 13, 2021 from SnapGene Server 1.1.58
            http://www.snapgene.com
FEATURES             Location/Qualifiers
     source          1..3220
                     /organism="synthetic DNA construct"
                     /mol_type="other DNA"
     misc_RNA        complement(9..84)
                     /label=gRNA scaffold
                     /note="guide RNA scaffold for the Streptococcus pyogenes
                     CRISPR/Cas9 system"
     promoter        complement(279..297)
                     /label=SP6 promoter
                     /note="promoter for bacteriophage SP6 RNA polymerase"
     primer_bind     complement(280..297)
                     /label=SP6
                     /note="SP6 promoter, forward primer"
     primer_bind     complement(315..331)
                     /label=M13 rev
                     /note="common sequencing primer, one of multiple similar
                     variants"
     primer_bind     complement(315..331)
                     /label=M13 Reverse
                     /note="In lacZ gene. Also called M13-rev"
     primer_bind     complement(328..350)
                     /label=M13/pUC Reverse
                     /note="In lacZ gene"
     protein_bind    339..355
                     /label=lac operator
                     /bound_moiety="lac repressor encoded by lacI"
                     /note="The lac repressor binds to the lac operator to
                     inhibit transcription in E. coli. This inhibition can be
                     relieved by adding lactose or
                     isopropyl-beta-D-thiogalactopyranoside (IPTG)."
     promoter        complement(363..393)
                     /label=lac promoter
                     /note="promoter for the E. coli lac operon"
     protein_bind    408..429
                     /label=CAP binding site
                     /bound_moiety="E. coli catabolite activator protein"
                     /note="CAP binding activates transcription in the presence
                     of cAMP."
     primer_bind     complement(546..563)
                     /label=L4440
                     /note="L4440 vector, forward primer"
     rep_origin      complement(717..1305)
                     /direction=LEFT
                     /label=ori
                     /note="high-copy-number ColE1/pMB1/pBR322/pUC origin of
                     replication"
     primer_bind     complement(797..816)
                     /label=pBR322ori-F
                     /note="pBR322 origin, forward primer"
     CDS             complement(1476..2336)
                     /codon_start=1
                     /gene="bla"
                     /product="beta-lactamase"
                     /label=AmpR
                     /note="confers resistance to ampicillin, carbenicillin, and
                     related antibiotics"
                     /translation="MSIQHFRVALIPFFAAFCLPVFAHPETLVKVKDAEDQLGARVGYI
                     ELDLNSGKILESFRPEERFPMMSTFKVLLCGAVLSRIDAGQEQLGRRIHYSQNDLVEYS
                     PVTEKHLTDGMTVRELCSAAITMSDNTAANLLLTTIGGPKELTAFLHNMGDHVTRLDRW
                     EPELNEAIPNDERDTTMPVAMATTLRKLLTGELLTLASRQQLIDWMEADKVAGPLLRSA
                     LPAGWFIADKSGAGERGSRGIIAALGPDGKPSRIVVIYTTGSQATMDERNRQIAEIGAS
                     LIKHW"
     primer_bind     2099..2118
                     /label=Amp-R
                     /note="Ampicillin resistance gene, reverse primer"
     promoter        complement(2337..2441)
                     /gene="bla"
                     /label=AmpR promoter
     rep_origin      complement(2519..2974)
                     /direction=LEFT
                     /label=f1 ori
                     /note="f1 bacteriophage origin of replication; arrow
                     indicates direction of (+) strand synthesis"
     primer_bind     complement(2656..2677)
                     /label=F1ori-F
                     /note="F1 origin, forward primer"
     primer_bind     2868..2887
                     /label=F1ori-R
                     /note="F1 origin, reverse primer"
     primer_bind     3100..3122
                     /label=M13/pUC Forward
                     /note="In lacZ gene"
     primer_bind     3114..3131
                     /label=M13 Forward
                     /note="In lacZ gene. Also called M13-F20 or M13 (-21)
                     Forward"
     primer_bind     3115..3131
                     /label=M13 fwd
                     /note="common sequencing primer, one of multiple similar
                     variants"
     primer_bind     3138..3157
                     /label=T7
                     /note="T7 promoter, forward primer"
     promoter        3138..3156
                     /label=T7 promoter
                     /note="promoter for bacteriophage T7 RNA polymerase"
     regulatory      3187..3196
                     /regulatory_class="other"
                     /note="vertebrate consensus sequence for strong initiation
                     of translation (Kozak, 1987)"
     regulatory      3191..3200
                     /regulatory_class="other"
                     /note="vertebrate consensus sequence for strong initiation
                     of translation (Kozak, 1987)"
ORIGIN
        1 ctcgctcagc accgactcgg tgccactttt tcaagttgat aacggactag ccttatttta
       61 acttgctatt tctagctcta aaactgagac ggcgcgcgcc gtctctgcac cagccgggaa
      121 tcgaacccgg gtctgtaccg tggcagggta ctattctacc actagaccac tggtgctttg
      181 tttgcccgag cgagacggga tcactagtga attcgcggcc gcctgcaggt cgaccatatg
      241 ggagagctcc caacgcgttg gatgcatagc ttgagtattc tatagtgtca cctaaatagc
      301 ttggcgtaat catggtcata gctgtttcct gtgtgaaatt gttatccgct cacaattcca
      361 cacaacatac gagccggaag cataaagtgt aaagcctggg gtgcctaatg agtgagctaa
      421 ctcacattaa ttgcgttgcg ctcactgccc gctttccagt cgggaaacct gtcgtgccag
      481 ctgcattaat gaatcggcca acgcgcgggg agaggcggtt tgcgtattgg gcgctcttcc
      541 gcttcctcgc tcactgactc gctgcgctcg gtcgttcggc tgcggcgagc ggtatcagct
      601 cactcaaagg cggtaatacg gttatccaca gaatcagggg ataacgcagg aaagaacatg
      661 tgagcaaaag gccagcaaaa ggccaggaac cgtaaaaagg ccgcgttgct ggcgtttttc
      721 cataggctcc gcccccctga cgagcatcac aaaaatcgac gctcaagtca gaggtggcga
      781 aacccgacag gactataaag ataccaggcg tttccccctg gaagctccct cgtgcgctct
      841 cctgttccga ccctgccgct taccggatac ctgtccgcct ttctcccttc gggaagcgtg
      901 gcgctttctc atagctcacg ctgtaggtat ctcagttcgg tgtaggtcgt tcgctccaag
      961 ctgggctgtg tgcacgaacc ccccgttcag cccgaccgct gcgccttatc cggtaactat
     1021 cgtcttgagt ccaacccggt aagacacgac ttatcgccac tggcagcagc cactggtaac
     1081 aggattagca gagcgaggta tgtaggcggt gctacagagt tcttgaagtg gtggcctaac
     1141 tacggctaca ctagaagaac agtatttggt atctgcgctc tgctgaagcc agttaccttc
     1201 ggaaaaagag ttggtagctc ttgatccggc aaacaaacca ccgctggtag cggtggtttt
     1261 tttgtttgca agcagcagat tacgcgcaga aaaaaaggat ctcaagaaga tcctttgatc
     1321 ttttctacgg ggtctgacgc tcagtggaac gaaaactcac gttaagggat tttggtcatg
     1381 agattatcaa aaaggatctt cacctagatc cttttaaatt aaaaatgaag ttttaaatca
     1441 atctaaagta tatatgagta aacttggtct gacagttacc aatgcttaat cagtgaggca
     1501 cctatctcag cgatctgtct atttcgttca tccatagttg cctgactccc cgtcgtgtag
     1561 ataactacga tacgggaggg cttaccatct ggccccagtg ctgcaatgat accgcgagac
     1621 ccacgctcac cggctccaga tttatcagca ataaaccagc cagccggaag ggccgagcgc
     1681 agaagtggtc ctgcaacttt atccgcctcc atccagtcta ttaattgttg ccgggaagct
     1741 agagtaagta gttcgccagt taatagtttg cgcaacgttg ttgccattgc tacaggcatc
     1801 gtggtgtcac gctcgtcgtt tggtatggct tcattcagct ccggttccca acgatcaagg
     1861 cgagttacat gatcccccat gttgtgcaaa aaagcggtta gctccttcgg tcctccgatc
     1921 gttgtcagaa gtaagttggc cgcagtgtta tcactcatgg ttatggcagc actgcataat
     1981 tctcttactg tcatgccatc cgtaagatgc ttttctgtga ctggtgagta ctcaaccaag
     2041 tcattctgag aatagtgtat gcggcgaccg agttgctctt gcccggcgtc aatacgggat
     2101 aataccgcgc cacatagcag aactttaaaa gtgctcatca ttggaaaacg ttcttcgggg
     2161 cgaaaactct caaggatctt accgctgttg agatccagtt cgatgtaacc cactcgtgca
     2221 cccaactgat cttcagcatc ttttactttc accagcgttt ctgggtgagc aaaaacagga
     2281 aggcaaaatg ccgcaaaaaa gggaataagg gcgacacgga aatgttgaat actcatactc
     2341 ttcctttttc aatattattg aagcatttat cagggttatt gtctcatgag cggatacata
     2401 tttgaatgta tttagaaaaa taaacaaata ggggttccgc gcacatttcc ccgaaaagtg
     2461 ccacctgatg cggtgtgaaa taccgcacag atgcgtaagg agaaaatacc gcatcaggaa
     2521 attgtaagcg ttaatatttt gttaaaattc gcgttaaatt tttgttaaat cagctcattt
     2581 tttaaccaat aggccgaaat cggcaaaatc ccttataaat caaaagaata gaccgagata
     2641 gggttgagtg ttgttccagt ttggaacaag agtccactat taaagaacgt ggactccaac
     2701 gtcaaaggnn nnnnnnnnnn nnnnnnnnnn nnnnnnnnnn nnnnnnnnnn nnnnnnntnn
     2761 nnnnnnnnnn nnnnnnnnnn nnnnnnnnnn nnnnnnnnnn nnnnnnnnnn nnnnnnnnnn
     2821 nnnnnnnnnn nnnnnnnnnn nnnnnnnnng nnnnnnnnnn nnnnnnnnnn nnnnnnnnnn
     2881 nnnnnnnnnn nnnnnnnnnn nnnnnnnnnn nnnnnnnnnn nnnnnnnnnn nnnnnnnnnn
     2941 nnnnnnnnnn nnnnnnnnnn nnnnnnnnnn nnnnccattc gccattcagg ctgcgcaact
     3001 gttgggaagg gcgatcggtg cgggcctctt cgctattacg ccagctggcg aaagggggat
     3061 gtgctgcaag gcgattaagt tgggtaacgc cagggttttc ccagtcacga cgttgtaaaa
     3121 cgacggccag tgaattgtaa tacgactcac tatagggcga attgggcccg acgtcgcatg
     3181 ctcccggccg ccatggcggc cgcgggaatt cgattcccgt
//
