>Addgene plasmid #75410 | tRNA-gRNA position [M1_2] (GB1209) | addgene partial sequence | sequence record 152039 | T7 5'-TAATACGACTCACTATAGGG-3'
CTCCCGGCCGCCATGGCGGCCGCGGGAATTCGATTCCCGTCTCGCTCAGCACCGACTCGGTGCCACTTTT
TCAAGTTGATAACGGACTAGCCTTATTTTAACTTGCTATTTCTAGCTCTAAAACTGAGACGGCGCGCGCC
GTCTCTGCACCAGCCGGGAATCGAACCCGGGTCTGTACCGTGGCAGGGTACTATTCTACCACTAGACCAC
TGGTGCTTTGTTTGCCCGAGCGAGACGGGATCACTAGTGAATTCGCGGCCGCCTGCAGGTCGACCATATG
GGAGAGCTCCCAACGCGTTGGATGCATAGCTTGAGTATTCTATAGTGTCACCTAAATAGCTTGGCGTAAT
CATGGTCATAGCTGTTTCCTGTGTGAAATTGTTATCCGCTCACAATTCCACACAACATACGAGCCGGAAG
CATAAAGTGTAAAGCCTGGGGTGCCTAATGAGTGAGCTAACTCACATTAATTGCGTTGCGCTCACTGCCC
GCTTTCCAGTCGGGAAACCTGTCGTGCCAGCTGCATTAATGAATCGGCCAACGCGCGGGGAGAGGCGGTT
TGCGTATTGGGCGCTCTTCCGCTTCCTCGCTCACTGACTCGCTGCGCTCGGTCGTTCGGCTGCGGCGAGC
GGTATCAGCTCACTCAAAGGCGGTAATACGGTTATCCACAGAATCAGGGGATAACGCAGGAAAGAACATG
TGAGCAAAAGGCCAGCAAAAGGCCAGGAACCGTAAAAAGGCCGCGTTGCTGGCGTTTTTCCATAGGCTCC
GCCCCCCTGACGAGCATCACAAAAATCGACGCTCAAGTCAGAGGTGGCGAAACCCGACAGGACTATAAAG
ATACCAGGCGTTTCCCCCTGGAAGCTCCCTCGTGCGCTCTCCTGTTCCGACCCTGCCGCTTACCGGATAC
CTGTCCGCCTTTCTCCCTTCGGGAAGCGTGGCGCTTTCTCATAGCTCACGCTGTAG
