>Addgene plasmid #75410 | tRNA-gRNA position [M1_2] (GB1209) | addgene partial sequence | sequence record 152040 | SP6 5'-ATTTAGGTGACACTATAG-3'
ACGCGTTGGGAGCTCTCCCATATGGTCGACCTGCAGGCGGCCGCGAATTCACTAGTGATCCCGTCTCGCT
CGGGCAAACAAAGCACCAGTGGTCTAGTGGTAGAATAGTACCCTGCCACGGTACAGACCCGGGTTCGATT
CCCGGCTGGTGCAGAGACGGCGCGCGCCGTCTCAGTTTTAGAGCTAGAAATAGCAAGTTAAAATAAGGCT
AGTCCGTTATCAACTTGAAAAAGTGGCACCGAGTCGGTGCTGAGCGAGACGGGAATCGAATTCCCGCGGC
CGCCATGGCGGCCGGGAGCATGCGACGTCGGGCCCAATTCGCCCTATAGTGAGTCGTATTACAATTCACT
GGCCGTCGTTTTACAACGTCGTGACTGGGAAAACCCTGGCGTTACCCAACTTAATCGCCTTGCAGCACAT
CCCCCTTTCGCCAGCTGGCGTAATAGCGAAGAGGCCCGCACCGATCGCCCTTCCCAACAGTTGCGCAGCC
TGAATGGCGAATGG
[124 nt withheld, positions 505-628]
C
[91 nt withheld, positions 630-720]
A
[49 nt withheld, positions 722-770]
CCTTTGACGTTGGAGTCCACGTTCTTTAATAGTGGACTCTTGTTCCAAACTGGAACAACACTCAACCCTA
TCTCGGTCTATTCTTTTGATTTATAAGGGATTTTGCCGATTTCGGCCTATTGGTTAAAAAATGAGCTGAT
TTAACAAAAATTTAACGCGAATTTTAACAAAATATTAACGCTTACAATTTCCTGATGCGGTATTTTCTCC
TTACGCATCTGTGCGGTATTTCACACCGCATCAGGTGGCACTTT
